LOCUS       Exported 7018 bp ds-DNA circular SYN 13-MAY-2021
DEFINITION  individual 6N barcode to make barcoded cell line variants.
ACCESSION   .
VERSION     .
KEYWORDS    MSCV-6NBC-GFP-PGK-Puro-Barcode47
SOURCE      synthetic DNA construct
  ORGANISM  synthetic DNA construct
REFERENCE   1 (bases 1 to 7018)
  AUTHORS   Gruner BM, Schulze CJ, Yang D, Ogasawara D, Dix MM, Rogers ZN,
            Chuang CH, McFarland CD, Chiou SH, Brown JM, Cravatt BF, Bogyo M,
            Winslow MM
  TITLE     An in vivo multiplexed small-molecule screening platform.
  JOURNAL   Nat Methods. 2016 Sep 12. doi: 10.1038/nmeth.3992.
  PUBMED    27617390
REFERENCE   2 (bases 1 to 7018)
  AUTHORS   .
  TITLE     Direct Submission
  JOURNAL   Exported May 13, 2021 from SnapGene Server 1.1.58
            http://www.snapgene.com
FEATURES             Location/Qualifiers
     source          1..7018
                     /organism="synthetic DNA construct"
                     /mol_type="other DNA"
     misc_feature    579..920
                     /label=MESV Psi
                     /note="packaging signal of murine embryonic stem cell
                     virus"
     CDS             987..1403
                     /label=gag (truncated)
                     /note="truncated Moloney murine leukemia virus (MMLV) gag
                     gene lacking the start codon"
     primer_bind     1333..1355
                     /label=pLXSN 5'
                     /note="Murine stem cell virus, forward primer. Also called
                     MSCV"
     primer_bind     1371..1387
                     /label=pBABE 5'
                     /note="Psi packaging signal, forward primer for pBABE
                     vectors"
     CDS             1427..2143
                     /codon_start=1
                     /product="enhanced GFP"
                     /label=EGFP
                     /translation="MVSKGEELFTGVVPILVELDGDVNGHKFSVSGEGEGDATYGKLTL
                     KFICTTGKLPVPWPTLVTTLTYGVQCFSRYPDHMKQHDFFKSAMPEGYVQERTIFFKDD
                     GNYKTRAEVKFEGDTLVNRIELKGIDFKEDGNILGHKLEYNYNSHNVYIMADKQKNGIK
                     VNFKIRHNIEDGSVQLADHYQQNTPIGDGPVLLPDNHYLSTQSALSKDPNEKRDHMVLL
                     EFVTAAGITLGMDELYK"
     primer_bind     complement(1472..1493)
                     /label=EGFP-N
                     /note="EGFP, reverse primer"
     primer_bind     complement(1733..1752)
                     /label=EXFP-R
                     /note="For distinguishing EGFP variants, reverse primer"
     primer_bind     2080..2101
                     /label=EGFP-C
                     /note="EGFP, forward primer"
     promoter        2161..2660
                     /label=PGK promoter
                     /note="mouse phosphoglycerate kinase 1 promoter"
     primer_bind     complement(2196..2219)
                     /label=MSCV-rev
                     /note="Murine stem cell virus, reverse primer"
     primer_bind     2593..2612
                     /label=mPGK-F
                     /note="Mouse PGK promoter, forward primer"
     CDS             2681..3280
                     /codon_start=1
                     /gene="pac from Streptomyces alboniger"
                     /product="puromycin N-acetyltransferase"
                     /label=PuroR
                     /note="confers resistance to puromycin"
                     /translation="MTEYKPTVRLATRDDVPRAVRTLAAAFADYPATRHTVDPDRHIER
                     VTELQELFLTRVGLDIGKVWVADDGAAVAVWTTPESVEAGAVFAEIGPRMAELSGSRLA
                     AQQQMEGLLAPHRPKEPAWFLATVGVSPDHQGKGLGSAVVLPGVEAAERAGVPAFLETS
                     APRNLPFYERLGFTVTADVEVPEGPRTWCMTRKPGA"
     primer_bind     complement(2681..2700)
                     /label=Puro-R
                     /note="Puromycin resistance gene, reverse primer. Also
                     called puro-variant-R"
     primer_bind     3177..3197
                     /label=Puro-F
                     /note="Puromycin resistance gene, forward primer"
     LTR             3380..3894
                     /label=3' LTR
                     /note="3' long terminal repeat from murine embryonic stem
                     cell virus"
     primer_bind     complement(4063..4079)
                     /label=M13 rev
                     /note="common sequencing primer, one of multiple similar
                     variants"
     primer_bind     complement(4063..4079)
                     /label=M13 Reverse
                     /note="In lacZ gene. Also called M13-rev"
     primer_bind     complement(4076..4098)
                     /label=M13/pUC Reverse
                     /note="In lacZ gene"
     protein_bind    4087..4103
                     /label=lac operator
                     /bound_moiety="lac repressor encoded by lacI"
                     /note="The lac repressor binds to the lac operator to
                     inhibit transcription in E. coli. This inhibition can be
                     relieved by adding lactose or
                     isopropyl-beta-D-thiogalactopyranoside (IPTG)."
     promoter        complement(4111..4141)
                     /label=lac promoter
                     /note="promoter for the E. coli lac operon"
     protein_bind    4156..4177
                     /label=CAP binding site
                     /bound_moiety="E. coli catabolite activator protein"
                     /note="CAP binding activates transcription in the presence
                     of cAMP."
     primer_bind     complement(4294..4311)
                     /label=L4440
                     /note="L4440 vector, forward primer"
     rep_origin      complement(4465..5053)
                     /direction=LEFT
                     /label=ori
                     /note="high-copy-number ColE1/pMB1/pBR322/pUC origin of
                     replication"
     primer_bind     complement(4545..4564)
                     /label=pBR322ori-F
                     /note="pBR322 origin, forward primer"
     CDS             complement(5224..6084)
                     /codon_start=1
                     /gene="bla"
                     /product="beta-lactamase"
                     /label=AmpR
                     /note="confers resistance to ampicillin, carbenicillin, and
                     related antibiotics"
                     /translation="MSIQHFRVALIPFFAAFCLPVFAHPETLVKVKDAEDQLGARVGYI
                     ELDLNSGKILESFRPEERFPMMSTFKVLLCGAVLSRIDAGQEQLGRRIHYSQNDLVEYS
                     PVTEKHLTDGMTVRELCSAAITMSDNTAANLLLTTIGGPKELTAFLHNMGDHVTRLDRW
                     EPELNEAIPNDERDTTMPVAMATTLRKLLTGELLTLASRQQLIDWMEADKVAGPLLRSA
                     LPAGWFIADKSGAGERGSRGIIAALGPDGKPSRIVVIYTTGSQATMDERNRQIAEIGAS
                     LIKHW"
     primer_bind     5847..5866
                     /label=Amp-R
                     /note="Ampicillin resistance gene, reverse primer"
     promoter        complement(6085..6189)
                     /gene="bla"
                     /label=AmpR promoter
     primer_bind     6257..6275
                     /label=pBRforEco
                     /note="pBR322 vectors, upsteam of EcoRI site, forward
                     primer"
     primer_bind     complement(6313..6335)
                     /label=pGEX 3'
                     /note="pGEX vectors, reverse primer"
     primer_bind     6435..6454
                     /label=pRS-marker
                     /note="pRS vectors, use to sequence yeast selectable
                     marker"
     primer_bind     6648..6670
                     /label=M13/pUC Forward
                     /note="In lacZ gene"
     primer_bind     6798..6817
                     /label=pBRrevBam
                     /note="pBR322 vectors, tet region, downstream of BamHI,
                     reverse primer"
     LTR             7017..515
                     /label=5' LTR
                     /note="5' long terminal repeat from murine embryonic stem
                     cell virus"
ORIGIN
        1 tgaaagaccc cacctgtagg tttggcaagc tagcttaagt aacgccattt tgcaaggcat
       61 ggaaaataca taactgagaa tagagaagtt cagatcaagg ttaggaacag agagacagca
      121 gaatatgggc caaacaggat atctgtggta agcagttcct gccccggctc agggccaaga
      181 acagatggtc cccagatgcg gtcccgccct cagcagtttc tagagaacca tcagatgttt
      241 ccagggtgcc ccaaggacct gaaatgaccc tgtgccttat ttgaactaac caatcagttc
      301 gcttctcgct tctgttcgcg cgcttctgct ccccgagctc aataaaagag cccacaaccc
      361 ctcactcggc gcgccagtcc tccgatagac tgcgtcgccc gggtacccgt attcccaata
      421 aagcctcttg ctgtttgcat ccgaatcgtg gactcgctga tccttgggag ggtctcctca
      481 gattgattga ctgcccacct cgggggtctt tcatttggag gttccaccga gatttggaga
      541 cccctgccca gggaccaccg acccccccgc cgggaggtaa gctggccagc ggtcgtttcg
      601 tgtctgtctc tgtctttgtg cgtgtttgtg ccggcatcta atgtttgcgc ctgcgtctgt
      661 actagttagc taactagctc tgtatctggc ggacccgtgg tggaactgac gagttctgaa
      721 cacccggccg caaccctggg agacgtccca gggactttgg gggccgtttt tgtggcccga
      781 cctgaggaag ggagtcgatg tggaatccga ccccgtcagg atatgtggtt ctggtaggag
      841 acgagaacct aaaacagttc ccgcctccgt ctgaattttt gctttcggtt tggaaccgaa
      901 gccgcgcgtc ttgtctgctg cagcgctgca gcatcgttct gtgttgtctc tgtctgactg
      961 tgtttctgta tttgtctgaa aattagggcc agactgttac cactccctta agtttgacct
     1021 taggtcactg gaaagatgtc gagcggatcg ctcacaacca gtcggtagat gtcaagaaga
     1081 gacgttgggt taccttctgc tctgcagaat ggccaacctt taacgtcgga tggccgcgag
     1141 acggcacctt taaccgagac ctcatcaccc aggttaagat caaggtcttt tcacctggcc
     1201 cgcatggaca cccagaccag gtcccctaca tcgtgacctg ggaagccttg gcttttgacc
     1261 cccctccctg ggtcaagccc tttgtacacc ctaagcctcc gcctcctctt cctccatccg
     1321 ccccgtctct cccccttgaa cctcctcgtt cgaccccgcc tcgatcctcc ctttatccag
     1381 ccctcactcc ttctctaggc gccggaatta gatcccatgc cccaccatgg tgagcaaggg
     1441 cgaggagctg ttcaccgggg tggtgcccat cctggtcgag ctggacggcg acgtaaacgg
     1501 ccacaagttc agcgtgtccg gcgagggcga gggcgatgcc acctacggca agctgaccct
     1561 gaagttcatc tgcaccaccg gcaagctgcc cgtgccctgg cccaccctcg tgaccaccct
     1621 gacctacggc gtgcagtgct tcagccgcta ccccgaccac atgaagcagc acgacttctt
     1681 caagtccgcc atgcccgaag gctacgtcca ggagcgcacc atcttcttca aggacgacgg
     1741 caactacaag acccgcgccg aggtgaagtt cgagggcgac accctggtga accgcatcga
     1801 gctgaagggc atcgacttca aggaggacgg caacatcctg gggcacaagc tggagtacaa
     1861 ctacaacagc cacaacgtct atatcatggc cgacaagcag aagaacggca tcaaggtgaa
     1921 cttcaagatc cgccacaaca tcgaggacgg cagcgtgcag ctcgccgacc actaccagca
     1981 gaacaccccc atcggcgacg gccccgtgct gctgcccgac aaccactacc tgagcaccca
     2041 gtccgccctg agcaaagacc ccaacgagaa gcgcgatcac atggtcctgc tggagttcgt
     2101 gaccgccgcc gggatcactc tcggcatgga cgagctgtac aagtagcgga gaattctacc
     2161 gggtagggga ggcgcttttc ccaaggcagt ctggagcatg cgctttagca gccccgctgg
     2221 gcacttggcg ctacacaagt ggcctctggc ctcgcacaca ttccacatcc accggtaggc
     2281 gccaaccggc tccgttcttt ggtggcccct tcgcgccacc ttctactcct cccctagtca
     2341 ggaagttccc ccccgccccg cagctcgcgt cgtgcaggac gtgacaaatg gaagtagcac
     2401 gtctcactag tctcgtgcag atggacagca ccgctgagca atggaagcgg gtaggccttt
     2461 ggggcagcgg ccaatagcag ctttgctcct tcgctttctg ggctcagagg ctgggaaggg
     2521 gtgggtccgg gggcgggctc aggggcgggc tcaggggcgg ggcgggcgcc cgaaggtcct
     2581 ccggaggccc ggcattctgc acgcttcaaa agcgcacgtc tgccgcgctg ttctcctctt
     2641 cctcatctcc gggcctttcg acctgcagcc caagcttacc atgaccgagt acaagcccac
     2701 ggtgcgcctc gccacccgcg acgacgtccc cagggccgta cgcaccctcg ccgccgcgtt
     2761 cgccgactac cccgccacgc gccacaccgt cgatccggac cgccacatcg agcgggtcac
     2821 cgagctgcaa gaactcttcc tcacgcgcgt cgggctcgac atcggcaagg tgtgggtcgc
     2881 ggacgacggc gccgcggtgg cggtctggac cacgccggag agcgtcgaag cgggggcggt
     2941 gttcgccgag atcggcccgc gcatggccga gttgagcggt tcccggctgg ccgcgcagca
     3001 acagatggaa ggcctcctgg cgccgcaccg gcccaaggag cccgcgtggt tcctggccac
     3061 cgtcggcgtc tcgcccgacc accagggcaa gggtctgggc agcgccgtcg tgctccccgg
     3121 agtggaggcg gccgagcgcg ccggggtgcc cgccttcctg gagacctccg cgccccgcaa
     3181 cctccccttc tacgagcggc tcggcttcac cgtcaccgcc gacgtcgagg tgcccgaagg
     3241 accgcgcacc tggtgcatga cccgcaagcc cggtgcctga cgcccgcccc acgacccgca
     3301 gcgcccgacc gaaaggagcg cacgacccca tgcatcgata aaataaaaga ttttatttag
     3361 tctccagaaa aaggggggaa tgaaagaccc cacctgtagg tttggcaagc tagcttaagt
     3421 aacgccattt tgcaaggcat ggaaaataca taactgagaa tagagaagtt cagatcaagg
     3481 ttaggaacag agagacagca gaatatgggc caaacaggat atctgtggta agcagttcct
     3541 gccccggctc agggccaaga acagatggtc cccagatgcg gtcccgccct cagcagtttc
     3601 tagagaacca tcagatgttt ccagggtgcc ccaaggacct gaaatgaccc tgtgccttat
     3661 ttgaactaac caatcagttc gcttctcgct tctgttcgcg cgcttctgct ccccgagctc
     3721 aataaaagag cccacaaccc ctcactcggc gcgccagtcc tccgatagac tgcgtcgccc
     3781 gggtacccgt gtatccaata aaccctcttg cagttgcatc cgacttgtgg tctcgctgtt
     3841 ccttgggagg gtctcctctg agtgattgac tacccgtcag cgggggtctt tcatgggtaa
     3901 cagtttcttg aagttggaga acaacattct gagggtagga gtcgaatatt aagtaatcct
     3961 gactcaatta gccactgttt tgaatccaca tactccaata ctcctgaaat agttcattat
     4021 ggacagcgca gaagagctgg ggagaattaa ttcgtaatca tggtcatagc tgtttcctgt
     4081 gtgaaattgt tatccgctca caattccaca caacatacga gccggaagca taaagtgtaa
     4141 agcctggggt gcctaatgag tgagctaact cacattaatt gcgttgcgct cactgcccgc
     4201 tttccagtcg ggaaacctgt cgtgccagct gcattaatga atcggccaac gcgcggggag
     4261 aggcggtttg cgtattgggc gctcttccgc ttcctcgctc actgactcgc tgcgctcggt
     4321 cgttcggctg cggcgagcgg tatcagctca ctcaaaggcg gtaatacggt tatccacaga
     4381 atcaggggat aacgcaggaa agaacatgtg agcaaaaggc cagcaaaagg ccaggaaccg
     4441 taaaaaggcc gcgttgctgg cgtttttcca taggctccgc ccccctgacg agcatcacaa
     4501 aaatcgacgc tcaagtcaga ggtggcgaaa cccgacagga ctataaagat accaggcgtt
     4561 tccccctgga agctccctcg tgcgctctcc tgttccgacc ctgccgctta ccggatacct
     4621 gtccgccttt ctcccttcgg gaagcgtggc gctttctcat agctcacgct gtaggtatct
     4681 cagttcggtg taggtcgttc gctccaagct gggctgtgtg cacgaacccc ccgttcagcc
     4741 cgaccgctgc gccttatccg gtaactatcg tcttgagtcc aacccggtaa gacacgactt
     4801 atcgccactg gcagcagcca ctggtaacag gattagcaga gcgaggtatg taggcggtgc
     4861 tacagagttc ttgaagtggt ggcctaacta cggctacact agaaggacag tatttggtat
     4921 ctgcgctctg ctgaagccag ttaccttcgg aaaaagagtt ggtagctctt gatccggcaa
     4981 acaaaccacc gctggtagcg gtggtttttt tgtttgcaag cagcagatta cgcgcagaaa
     5041 aaaaggatct caagaagatc ctttgatctt ttctacgggg tctgacgctc agtggaacga
     5101 aaactcacgt taagggattt tggtcatgag attatcaaaa aggatcttca cctagatcct
     5161 tttaaattaa aaatgaagtt ttaaatcaat ctaaagtata tatgagtaaa cttggtctga
     5221 cagttaccaa tgcttaatca gtgaggcacc tatctcagcg atctgtctat ttcgttcatc
     5281 catagttgcc tgactccccg tcgtgtagat aactacgata cgggagggct taccatctgg
     5341 ccccagtgct gcaatgatac cgcgagaccc acgctcaccg gctccagatt tatcagcaat
     5401 aaaccagcca gccggaaggg ccgagcgcag aagtggtcct gcaactttat ccgcctccat
     5461 ccagtctatt aattgttgcc gggaagctag agtaagtagt tcgccagtta atagtttgcg
     5521 caacgttgtt gccattgcta caggcatcgt ggtgtcacgc tcgtcgtttg gtatggcttc
     5581 attcagctcc ggttcccaac gatcaaggcg agttacatga tcccccatgt tgtgcaaaaa
     5641 agcggttagc tccttcggtc ctccgatcgt tgtcagaagt aagttggccg cagtgttatc
     5701 actcatggtt atggcagcac tgcataattc tcttactgtc atgccatccg taagatgctt
     5761 ttctgtgact ggtgagtact caaccaagtc attctgagaa tagtgtatgc ggcgaccgag
     5821 ttgctcttgc ccggcgtcaa tacgggataa taccgcgcca catagcagaa ctttaaaagt
     5881 gctcatcatt ggaaaacgtt cttcggggcg aaaactctca aggatcttac cgctgttgag
     5941 atccagttcg atgtaaccca ctcgtgcacc caactgatct tcagcatctt ttactttcac
     6001 cagcgtttct gggtgagcaa aaacaggaag gcaaaatgcc gcaaaaaagg gaataagggc
     6061 gacacggaaa tgttgaatac tcatactctt cctttttcaa tattattgaa gcatttatca
     6121 gggttattgt ctcatgagcg gatacatatt tgaatgtatt tagaaaaata aacaaatagg
     6181 ggttccgcgc acatttcccc gaaaagtgcc acctgacgtc taagaaacca ttattatcat
     6241 gacattaacc tataaaaata ggcgtatcac gaggcccttt cgtctcgcgc gtttcggtga
     6301 tgacggtgaa aacctctgac acatgcagct cccggagacg gtcacagctt gtctgtaagc
     6361 ggatgccggg agcagacaag cccgtcaggg cgcgtcagcg ggtgttggcg ggtgtcgggg
     6421 ctggcttaac tatgcggcat cagagcagat tgtactgaga gtgcaccata tgcggtgtga
     6481 aataccgcac agatgcgtaa ggagaaaata ccgcatcagg cgccattcgc cattcaggct
     6541 gcgcaactgt tgggaagggc gatcggtgcg ggcctcttcg ctattacgcc agctggcgaa
     6601 agggggatgt gctgcaaggc gattaagttg ggtaacgcca gggttttccc agtcacgacg
     6661 ttgtaaaacg acggcgcaag gaatggtgca tgcaaggaga tggcgcccaa cagtcccccg
     6721 gccacggggc ctgccaccat acccacgccg aaacaagcgc tcatgagccc gaagtggcga
     6781 gcccgatctt ccccatcggt gatgtcggcg atataggcgc cagcaaccgc acctgtggcg
     6841 ccggtgatgc cggccacgat gcgtccggcg tagaggcgat tagtccaatt tgttaaagac
     6901 aggatatcag tggtccaggc tctagttttg actcaacaat atcaccagct gaagcctata
     6961 gagtacgagc catagataaa ataaaagatt ttatttagtc tccagaaaaa ggggggaa
//
