[The description below was written by a language model from this plasmid's Addgene catalogue record and the feature table of its GenBank file.]
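Description:
MSCV-6NBC-GFP-PGK-Puro-Barcode47 is a 7,018 bp gammaretroviral transfer plasmid built on the murine stem cell virus (MSCV) backbone. It is one member of a series in which each plasmid carries a distinct six-nucleotide synthetic barcode. It is maintained in E. coli through a high-copy ColE1/pUC-type origin and an ampicillin resistance gene (bla) with its own promoter. Remnants of the lac promoter/operator region from the parental cloning vector are also present.

The proviral portion is bounded by 5′ and 3′ long terminal repeats from murine embryonic stem cell virus. Downstream of the 5′ LTR lie the MESV Psi packaging signal and a truncated, start-codon-less MMLV gag fragment, which together support packaging of the genomic RNA when viral proteins are supplied in trans by packaging cells. An EGFP coding sequence follows; no separate promoter is annotated for it, so it is presumably expressed from the 5′ LTR. After EGFP, a mouse PGK promoter drives puromycin N-acetyltransferase. Transduced cells can therefore be identified by green fluorescence and enriched by puromycin selection.

The barcode insert was cloned between a BglII site (destroyed) and an EcoRI site (retained). It is not annotated in the feature table, so its exact position cannot be read from the record, although the construct name suggests it sits just upstream of GFP.

The stated purpose is to generate barcoded cell line variants. Stable integration gives each transduced population a heritable DNA tag. According to the associated publication title, this supports multiplexed in vivo small-molecule screening, in which differently barcoded populations can presumably be pooled and later distinguished by reading out the barcodes.
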