Addgene plasmid #83724: MSCV-6NBC-GFP-PGK-Puro-Barcode47
Purpose: individual 6N barcode to make barcoded cell line variants
Depositing lab: Monte Winslow. Depositing organization: Stanford University. Publication: An in vivo multiplexed small-molecule screening platform. Gruner BM, Schulze CJ, Yang D, Ogasawara D, Dix MM, Rogers ZN, Chuang CH, McFarland CD, Chiou SH, Brown JM, Cravatt BF, Bogyo M, Winslow MM. Nat Methods. 2016 Sep 12. doi: 10.1038/nmeth.3992. PubMed 27617390.
Backbone
  Vector backbone: MSCV
  Vector type: Retroviral
  Selectable markers: Puromycin
Growth in bacteria
  Bacterial resistance: Ampicillin, 100 μg/mL
  Growth temperature: 37°C
  Growth strain: DH5alpha
  Copy number: High Copy
Gene/Insert
  Gene/Insert name: Barcode47
  Species: Synthetic
  Cloning method: Restriction Enzyme; 5′ cloning site BglII (destroyed during cloning); 3′ cloning site EcoRI (not destroyed)
  Sequencing primers: 5′ CCCTTGAACCTCCTCGTTCGACC
Terms and licenses: Academic/Nonprofit Terms; Industry Terms: Not Available to Industry
How to cite: MSCV-6NBC-GFP-PGK-Puro-Barcode47 was a gift from Monte Winslow (Addgene plasmid # 83724 ; http://n2t.net/addgene:83724 ; RRID:Addgene_83724)
