>Addgene plasmid #83724 | MSCV-6NBC-GFP-PGK-Puro-Barcode47 | addgene partial sequence | sequence record 165259 | pLXSN5 5'-CCCTTGAACCTCCTCGTTCGACC-3'
CAGCCCTCACTCCTTCTCTAGGCGCCGGAATTAGATCCCATGCCCCACCATGGTGAGCAAGGGCGAGGAG
CTGTTCACCGGGGTGGTGCCCATCCTGGTCGAGCTGGACGGCGACGTAAACGGCCACAAGTTCAGCGTGT
CCGGCGAGGGCGAGGGCGATGCCACCTACGGCAAGCTGACCCTGAAGTTCATCTGCACCACCGGCAAGCT
GCCCGTGCCCTGGCCCACCCTCGTGACCACCCTGACCTACGGCGTGCAGTGCTTCAGCCGCTACCCCGAC
CACATGAAGCAGCACGACTTCTTCAAGTCCGCCATGCCCGAAGGCTACGTCCAGGAGCGCACCATCTTCT
TCAAGGACGACGGCAACTACAAGACCCGCGCCGAGGTGAAGTTCGAGGGCGACACCCTGGTGAACCGCAT
CGAGCTGAAGGGCATCGACTTCAAGGAGGACGGCAACATCCTGGGGCACAAGCTGGAGTACAACTACAAC
AGCCACAACGTCTATATCATGGCCGACAAGCAGAAGAACGGCATCAAGGTGAACTTCAAGATCCGCCACA
ACATCGAGGACGGCAGCGTGCAGCTCGCCGACCACTACCAGCAGAACACCCCCATCGGCGACGGCCCCGT
GCTGCTGCCCGACAACCACTACCTGAGCACCCAGTCCGCCCTGAGCAAAGACCCCAACGAGAAGCGCGAT
CACATGGTCCTGCTGGAGTTCGTGACCGCCGCCGGGATCACTCTCGGCATGGACGAGCTGTACAAGTAGC
GGAGAATTCTACCGGGTAGGGGAGGCGCTTTTCCCAAGGCAGTCTGGAGCATGCGCTTTAG
